Addgene plasmid #43746: IV-ATT
Depositing lab: Chad Cowan & Kiran Musunuru. Depositing organization: Harvard University. Publication: A TALEN Genome-Editing System for Generating Human Stem Cell-Based Disease Models. Ding Q, Lee YK, Schaefer EA, Peters DT, Veres A, Kim K, Kuperwasser N, Motola DL, Meissner TB, Hendriks WT, Trevisan M, Gupta RM, Moisan A, Banks E, Friesen M, Schinzel RT, Xia F, Tang A, Xia Y, Figueroa E, Wann A, Ahfeldt T, Daheron L, Zhang F, Rubin LL, Peng LF, Chung RT, Musunuru K, Cowan CA. Cell Stem Cell. 2012 Dec 12. pii: S1934-5909(12)00645-5. doi: 10.1016/j.stem.2012.11.011. PubMed 23246482.
Backbone
  Vector backbone: pCRII-TOPO
  Backbone manufacturer: Invitrogen
  Backbone size w/o insert (bp): 3973
  Vector type: Bacterial Cloning
Growth in bacteria
  Bacterial resistance: Ampicillin and Kanamycin, 100 & 50 μg/mL
  Growth temperature: 37°C
  Growth strain: Top10
  Copy number: High Copy
Gene/Insert
  Gene/Insert name: IV-ATT
  Species: Synthetic
  Insert size (bp): 279
  Cloning method: TOPO Cloning
  Sequencing primers: 5′ T7; 3′ M13-rev
Terms and licenses: Academic/Nonprofit Terms; Industry Terms: Not Available to Industry
How to cite: IV-ATT was a gift from Chad Cowan & Kiran Musunuru (Addgene plasmid # 43746 ; http://n2t.net/addgene:43746 ; RRID:Addgene_43746)
