[The description below was written by a language model from this plasmid's Addgene catalogue record.]
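Description:
IV-ATT is a bacterial cloning plasmid built on the commercial pCRII-TOPO backbone (about 4 kb without insert), into which a 279 bp synthetic fragment was introduced by TOPO cloning. It is a high-copy plasmid propagated in E. coli and carries both ampicillin and kanamycin resistance, the dual-marker arrangement characteristic of this backbone. The insert is flanked by T7 and M13-reverse primer sites, which are listed for sequence verification from either side. No feature table is provided, so the origin of replication and other backbone elements are not itemised, and there is no indication of any promoter meant to express the insert in a host. The plasmid serves as a storage and source vector rather than an expression construct.

The payload is recorded only as "IV-ATT", a synthetic sequence, with no explanation of its content. The plasmid was deposited in connection with a TALEN genome-editing system developed for generating human stem cell-based disease models. The name and the small insert size would fit a pre-assembled module from a TALE repeat library, perhaps a short block of repeats specifying the bases A, T and T at a defined position (IV) in a hierarchical assembly scheme. That reading is an inference from the name and context, not something the record states. On that reading, the plasmid would be one component of a larger kit, supplying a fragment to be excised or amplified and joined with other modules to build a custom TALE DNA-binding array. It would not function as a nuclease on its own. The entry also notes that distribution is limited to academic and nonprofit users.
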