>Addgene plasmid #43746 | IV-ATT | depositor partial sequence | sequence record 59011 | IV-ATT sequence 279 bps
CGTCTCGACTCACCCCAGAGCAGGTCGTGGCAATCGCCTCCAACATTGGCGGGAAACAGGCACTCGAGAC
TGTCCAGCGCCTGCTTCCCGTGCTGTGCCAAGCGCACGGCCTCACCCCAGAGCAGGTCGTGGCCATTGCC
TCGAATGGAGGGGGCAAACAGGCGTTGGAAACCGTACAACGATTGCTGCCGGTGCTGTGCCAAGCGCACG
GATTAACCCCAGAGCAGGTCGTGGCCATTGCCTCGAATGGAGGGGGCAGACCCGCACTGGAGAGAGACG
