>Addgene plasmid #43746 | IV-ATT | addgene partial sequence | sequence record 62205 | M13-F20 5'-TGTAAAACGACGGCCAGT-3'
CTATAGGGCGAATTGGGCCCTCTAGATGCATGCTCGAGCGGCCGCCAGTGTGATGGATATCTGCAGAATT
CGCCCTTATATAGATGCCGTCCTAGCGCGTCTCGACTCACCCCAGAGCAGGTCGTGGCAATCGCCTCCAA
CATTGGCGGGAAACAGGCACTCGAGACTGTCCAGCGCCTGCTTCCCGTGCTGTGCCAAGCGCACGGCCTC
ACCCCAGAGCAGGTCGTGGCCATTGCCTCGAATGGAGGGGGCAAACAGGCGTTGGAAACCGTACAACGAT
TGCTGCCGGTGCTGTGCCAAGCGCACGGATTAACCCCAGAGCAGGTCGTGGCCATTGCCTCGAATGGAGG
GGGCAGACCCGCACTGGAGAGAGACGTGGGCACAGGAAAGATACTTAAGGGCGAATTCCAGCACACTGGC
GGCCGTTACTAGTGGATCCGAGCTCGGTACCAAGCTTGATGCATAGCTTGAGTATTCTATAGTGTCACCT
AAATAGCTTGGCGTAATCATGGTCATAGCTGTTTCCTGTGTGAAATTGTTATCCGCTCACAATTCCACAC
AACATACGAGCCGGAAGCATAAAGTGTAAAGCCTGGGGTGCCTAATGAGTGAGCTAACTCACATTAATTG
CGTTGCGCTCACTGCCCGCTTTCCAGTCGGGAAACCTGTCGTGCCAGCTGCATTAATGAATCGGCCAACG
CGCGGGGAGAGGCGGTTTGCGTATTGGGCGCTCTTCCGCTTCCTCGCTCACTGACTCGCTGCGCTCGGTC
GTTCGGCTGCGGCGAGCGGTATCAGCTCACTCAAAGGCGGTAATACGGTTATCCACAGAATCAGGGGATA
ACGCAGGAAAGAACATGTGAGCAAAAGGCCAGCAAAAGGCCAGGAACCGTAAAAAGGCCGCGTTGCTGGC
GTTTTTCCATAGGC
